LOCUS       Exported 900 bp ds-DNA linear SYN 23-MAY-2021
DEFINITION  Localization: Mitochondria, Excitation: 553, Emission: 576.
ACCESSION   .
VERSION     .
KEYWORDS    tdTurboRFP-Mito-7
SOURCE      synthetic DNA construct
  ORGANISM  synthetic DNA construct
REFERENCE   1 (bases 1 to 900)
  TITLE     Davidson Orange Fluorescent Proteins
REFERENCE   2 (bases 1 to 900)
  AUTHORS   .
  TITLE     Direct Submission
  JOURNAL   Exported May 23, 2021 from SnapGene Server 1.1.58
            http://www.snapgene.com
FEATURES             Location/Qualifiers
     source          1..900
                     /organism="synthetic DNA construct"
                     /mol_type="other DNA"
     CDS             2..76
                     /codon_start=1
                     /product="mitochondrial presequence of human cytochrome c
                     oxidase subunit VIII (Rizutto et al., 1989)"
                     /label=COX8 presequence
                     /translation="MSVLTPLLLRGLTGSARRLPVPRAK"
     CDS             110..802
                     /codon_start=1
                     /product="red fluorescent protein from Entacmaea
                     quadricolor"
                     /label=TurboRFP
                     /note="mammalian codon-optimized"
                     /translation="MSELIKENMHMKLYMEGTVNNHHFKCTSEGEGKPYEGTQTMKIKV
                     VEGGPLPFAFDILATSFMYGSKAFINHTQGIPDFFKQSFPEGFTWERITTYEDGGVLTA
                     TQDTSFQNGCIIYNVKINGVNFPSNGPVMQKKTRGWEANTEMLYPADGGLRGHSQMALK
                     LVGGGYLHCSFKTTYRSKKPAKNLKMPGFHFVDHRLERIKEADKETYVEQHEMAVAKYC
                     DLPSKLGHR"
ORIGIN
        1 catgtccgtc ctgacgccgc tgctgctgcg gggcttgaca ggctcggccc ggcggctccc
       61 agtgccgcgc gccaagatcc attcgttggg ggatccaccg gtcgccacca tgagcgagct
      121 gatcaaggag aacatgcaca tgaagctgta catggagggc accgtgaaca accaccactt
      181 caagtgcaca tccgagggcg aaggcaagcc ctacgagggc acccagacca tgaagatcaa
      241 ggtggtcgag ggcggccctc tccccttcgc cttcgacatc ctggctacca gcttcatgta
      301 cggcagcaaa gccttcatca accacaccca gggcatcccc gacttcttta agcagtcctt
      361 ccctgagggc ttcacatggg agagaatcac cacatacgaa gacgggggcg tgctgaccgc
      421 tacccaggac accagcttcc agaacggctg catcatctac aacgtcaaga tcaacggggt
      481 gaacttccca tccaacggcc ctgtgatgca gaagaaaaca cgcggctggg aggccaacac
      541 cgagatgctg taccccgctg acggcggcct gagaggccac agccagatgg ccctgaagct
      601 cgtgggcggg ggctacctgc actgctcctt caagaccaca tacagatcca agaaacccgc
      661 taagaacctc aagatgcccg gcttccactt cgtggaccac agactggaaa gaatcaagga
      721 ggccgacaaa gagacctacg tcgagcagca cgagatggct gtggccaagt actgcgacct
      781 ccctagcaaa ctggggcaca gagggcatgg caccggcagc accggcagcg gcagctccgg
      841 taccgcctcc tccgaggaca acaacatggc catgagcgag ctgatcaagg agaacatgca
//
