>Addgene plasmid #58062 | tdTurboRFP-Mito-7 | depositor partial sequence | sequence record 89198 | insert sequence
CATGACGCAAATGGGCGGTAGGCGTGTACGGTGGGAGGTCTATATAAGCAGAGCTGGTTTAGTGAACCGT
CAGATCCGCTAGCATGTCCGTCCTGACGCCGCTGCTGCTGCGGGGCTTGACAGGCTCGGCCCGGCGGCTC
CCAGTGCCGCGCGCCAAGATCCATTCGTTGGGGGATCCACCGGTCGCCACCATGAGCGAGCTGATCAAGG
AGAACATGCACATGAAGCTGTACATGGAGGGCACCGTGAACAACCACCACTTCAAGTGCACATCCGAGGG
CGAAGGCAAGCCCTACGAGGGCACCCAGACCATGAAGATCAAGGTGGTCGAGGGCGGCCCTCTCCCCTTC
GCCTTCGACATCCTGGCTACCAGCTTCATGTACGGCAGCAAAGCCTTCATCAACCACACCCAGGGCATCC
CCGACTTCTTTAAGCAGTCCTTCCCTGAGGGCTTCACATGGGAGAGAATCACCACATACGAAGACGGGGG
CGTGCTGACCGCTACCCAGGACACCAGCTTCCAGAACGGCTGCATCATCTACAACGTCAAGATCAACGGG
GTGAACTTCCCATCCAACGGCCCTGTGATGCAGAAGAAAACACGCGGCTGGGAGGCCAACACCGAGATGC
TGTACCCCGCTGACGGCGGCCTGAGAGGCCACAGCCAGATGGCCCTGAAGCTCGTGGGCGGGGGCTACCT
GCACTGCTCCTTCAAGACCACATACAGATCCAAGAAACCCGCTAAGAACCTCAAGATGCCCGGCTTCCAC
TTCGTGGACCACAGACTGGAAAGAATCAAGGAGGCCGACAAAGAGACCTACGTCGAGCAGCACGAGATGG
CTGTGGCCAAGTACTGCGACCTCCCTAGCAAACTGGGGCACAGAGGGCATGGCACCGGCAGCACCGGCAG
CGGCAGCTCCGGTACCGCCTCCTCCGAGGACAACAACATGGCCATGAGCGAGCTGATCAAGGAGAACATG
CACATGAAGCTGTACATGGAGGGCACCGTGAACAACCACCACTTCAAGTGCACATCCGAGGGCGAAGGCA
AGCCCTACGAGGGCACCCAGACCATGAAGATCAAGGTGGTCGAGGGCGGCCCTCTCCCCTTCGCCTTCGA
CATCCTGGCTACCAGCTTCATGTACGGCAGCAAAGCCTTCATCAACCACACCCAGGGCATCCCCGACTTC
TTTAAGCAGTCCTTCCCTGAGGGCTTCACATGGGAGAGAATCACCACATACGAAGACGGGGGCGTGCTGA
CCGCTACCCAGGACACCAGCTTCCAGAACGGCTGCATCATCTACAACGTCAAGATCAACGGGGTGAACTT
CCCATCCAACGGCCCTGTGATGCAGAAGAAAACACGCGGCTGGGAGGCCAACACCGAGATGCTGTACCCC
GCTGACGGCGGCCTGAGAGGCCACAGCCAGATGGCCCTGAAGCTCGTGGGCGGGGGCTACCTGCACTGCT
CCTTCAAGACCACATACAGATCCAAGAAACCCGCTAAGAACCTCAAGATGCCCGGCTTCCACTTCGTGGA
CCACAGACTGGAAAGAATCAAGGAGGCCGACAAAGAGACCTACGTCGAGCAGCACGAGATGGCTGTGGCC
AAGTACTGCGACCTCCCTAGCAAACTGGGGCACAGAGATGAATCCGGACTCAGATCTTGAGCGGCCGCGA
CTCTAGATCATAATCAGCCATACC
