[The description below was written by a language model from this plasmid's Addgene catalogue record and the feature table of its GenBank file.]
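Description:
tdTurboRFP-Mito-7 is a mammalian expression plasmid that labels mitochondria with a red-orange fluorescent protein. It is built on a tdTurboRFP backbone of about 4.75 kb without the insert. In bacteria it is maintained at high copy under kanamycin selection, and a neomycin resistance marker allows G418 selection of stably transfected mammalian cells. The record does not list the origin of replication. The use of an SV40 polyA reverse sequencing primer suggests that an SV40 polyadenylation signal lies downstream of the expression cassette.

The payload is a fusion driven by the CMV promoter. The "Mito" insert is the mitochondrial presequence of human cytochrome c oxidase subunit VIII (COX8A), an N-terminal targeting peptide that directs import of attached proteins into the mitochondria. It sits upstream of TurboRFP, a mammalian codon-optimized red fluorescent protein derived from the sea anemone Entacmaea quadricolor. The "td" in the name indicates a tandem-dimer form of the fluorophore. The recorded spectral values are excitation at 553 nm and emission at 576 nm.

The available feature table covers only a 900 bp partial sequence. It annotates the COX8 presequence, a short linker region and a single TurboRFP coding unit. The second TurboRFP copy, the promoter, the polyadenylation signal and the resistance cassettes therefore come from the catalogue fields or are inferred, and are not confirmed by annotation. The construct is typically used as a mitochondrial marker for live- or fixed-cell fluorescence imaging, including colocalization experiments with spectrally distinct probes.
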