Addgene plasmid #58062: tdTurboRFP-Mito-7
Purpose: Localization: Mitochondria, Excitation: 553, Emission: 576
Depositing lab: Michael Davidson. Depositing organization: Florida State University, Tallahassee.
Backbone
  Vector backbone: tdTurboRFP
  Backbone size w/o insert (bp): 4750
  Vector type: Mammalian Expression
  Selectable markers: Neomycin (select with G418)
Growth in bacteria
  Bacterial resistance: Kanamycin, 50 μg/mL
  Growth temperature: 37°C
  Growth strain: DH5alpha
  Copy number: High Copy
Gene/Insert
  Gene/Insert name: Mito (alt name: NM_004074.2)
  Species: H. sapiens (human)
  Entrez Gene: COX8A (a.k.a. COX, COX8, COX8-2, COX8L, MC4DN15, VIII, VIII-L)
  Promoter: CMV
  Tag / fusion protein: tdTurboRFP
  Cloning method: Unknown
  Sequencing primers: 5′ CMV-F; 3′ SV40pA-R
Terms and licenses: Academic/Nonprofit Terms; Industry Terms
Depositor comments: . Excitation = 553; Emission = 576
How to cite: tdTurboRFP-Mito-7 was a gift from Michael Davidson (Addgene plasmid # 58062 ; http://n2t.net/addgene:58062 ; RRID:Addgene_58062)
